Addgene plasmid #191713: AiP12421 - pAAV-AiE0444h-minBG-SYFP2-WPRE3-BGHpA (Alias: CN2421)
Purpose: AI plasmid ALIAS: AiP12421. Expression of SYFP2 (yellow fluorescent protein) in striatal indirect pathway medium spiny neurons (D2-MSNs), enrichment in dorsal striatum over ventral striatum
Depositing lab: Allen Institute for Brain Science & Jonathan Ting. Depositing organization: Allen Institute. Publication: Enhancer AAV toolbox for accessing and perturbing striatal cell types and circuits. Hunker AC, Wirthlin ME, Gill G, Johansen NJ, Hooper M, Omstead V, Vargas S, Lerma MN, Taskin N, Weed N, Laird WD, Bishaw YM, Bendrick JL, Gore BB, Ben-Simon Y, Opitz-Araya X, Martinez RA, Way SW, Thyagarajan B, Otto S, Sanchez REA, Alexander JR, Amaya A, Amster A, Arbuckle J, Ayala A, Baker PM, Barcelli T, Barta S, Bertagnolli D, Bielstein C, Bishwakarma P, Bowlus J, Boyer G, Brouner K, Casian B, Casper T, Chakka AB, Chakrabarty R, Chong P, Clark M, Colbert K, Daniel S, Dawe T, Departee M, DiValentin P, Donadio NP, Dotson NI, Dwivedi D, Egdorf T, Fliss T, Gary A, Goldy J, Grasso C, Groce EL, Gudsnuk K, Han W, Haradon Z, Hastings S, Helback O, Ho WV, Huang C, Johnson T, Jones DL, Juneau Z, Kenney J, Leibly M, Li S, Liang E, Loeffler H, Lusk NA, Madigan Z, Malloy J, Malone J, McCue R, Melchor J, Mich JK, Moosman S, Morin E, Naidoo R, Newman D, Ngo K, Nguyen K, Oster AL, Ouellette B, Oyama AA, Pena N, Pham T, Phillips E, Pom C, Potekhina L, Ransford S, Ray PL, Reding M, Rette DF, Reynoldson C, Rimorin C, Sigler AR, Rocha DB, Ronellenfitch K, Ruiz A, Sawyer L, Sevigny JP, Shapovalova NV, Shepard N, Shulga L, Soliman S, Staats B, Taormina MJ, Tieu M, Wang Y, Wilkes J, Wood T, Zhou T, Williford A, Dee N, Mollenkopf T, Ng L, Esposito L, Kalmbach BE, Yao S, Ariza J, Collman F, Mufti S, Smith K, Waters J, Ersing I, Patrick M, Zeng H, Lein ES, Kojima Y, Horwitz G, Owen SF, Levi BP, Daigle TL, Tasic B, Bakken TE, Ting JT. Neuron. 2025 May 21;113(10):1507-1524.e17. doi: 10.1016/j.neuron.2025.04.035. PubMed 40403704.
Backbone
  Vector backbone: rAAV
  Vector type: AAV
Growth in bacteria
  Bacterial resistance: Ampicillin, 100 μg/mL
  Growth temperature: 30°C
  Growth strain: NEB Stable
  Copy number: High Copy
Gene/Insert
  Gene/Insert name: SYFP2
  Species: Other
  Mutation: none
  Cloning method: Restriction Enzyme; 5′ cloning site Unknown (unknown if destroyed)
Terms and licenses: Academic/Nonprofit Terms; Industry Terms: Not Available to Industry
Depositor comments: Allen Institute plasmid ALIAS: AiP12421 This work supported by NIH BRAIN Initiative grant UF1MH128339
How to cite: AiP12421 - pAAV-AiE0444h-minBG-SYFP2-WPRE3-BGHpA (Alias: CN2421) was a gift from Allen Institute for Brain Science & Jonathan Ting (Addgene plasmid # 191713 ; http://n2t.net/addgene:191713 ; RRID:Addgene_191713)
