[The description below was written by a language model from this plasmid's Addgene catalogue record and pLannotate feature annotations shown in this document.]
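Description:
AiP12421 - pAAV-AiE0444h-minBG-SYFP2-WPRE3-BGHpA (alias CN2421) is a recombinant AAV transfer plasmid of about 4.8 kb, built to make enhancer-driven AAV vectors that label a specific striatal neuron population. In bacteria it is maintained through a high-copy ColE1/pUC-type origin and selected with ampicillin via the β-lactamase gene and its promoter. The backbone also carries an f1 phage origin and small remnants of the pBR322 bom and rop regions. The expression cassette is flanked by AAV2 inverted terminal repeats, which are the cis elements needed for replication and packaging of the vector genome into AAV capsids. The annotation finds a full-length ITR on the downstream side and only short ITR fragments upstream. This may reflect the difficulty of sequencing and annotating these repeats rather than a true truncation.

As the name indicates, the payload consists of the enhancer AiE0444h placed upstream of a minimal beta-globin promoter (minBG). Neither element was recognised by the automated annotation, but both presumably lie in the unannotated region between the left ITR and the coding sequence. The minimal promoter has little activity on its own, so the enhancer determines the cell-type specificity of expression. The pair drives SYFP2, a rapidly maturing monomeric yellow fluorescent protein derived from Aequorea victoria. SYFP2 is followed by WPRE3, a shortened woodchuck hepatitis virus posttranscriptional regulatory element that appears as two WPRE fragments and boosts transcript expression while saving packaging space. The bovine growth hormone polyadenylation signal terminates the cassette. The stated purpose is fluorescent labelling of striatal indirect pathway medium spiny neurons (D2-MSNs), with stronger expression in dorsal than in ventral striatum.
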