Features (pLannotate 1.2.2; 14 found; start..end, strand, type, name):
     12..39      +  repeat_region  AAV2 ITR (fragment): inverted terminal repeat of adeno-associated virus serotype 2 inverted
     68..95      +  repeat_region  AAV2 ITR (fragment): inverted terminal repeat of adeno-associated virus serotype 2 inverted
    848..1564    +  CDS            SYFP2: SYFP2 is a basic (constitutively fluorescent) yellow fluorescent protein published in 2006, derived from Aequorea victoria. It is reported to be a very rapidly-maturing monomer with moderate acid sensitivity.
   1604..1761    +  misc_feature   WPRE (fragment): woodchuck hepatitis virus posttranscriptional regulatory element
   1767..1847    +  misc_feature   WPRE (fragment): woodchuck hepatitis virus posttranscriptional regulatory element
   1864..1975    +  polyA_signal   bGH poly(A) signal: bovine growth hormone polyadenylation signal
   2093..2233    +  repeat_region  AAV2 ITR: inverted terminal repeat of adeno-associated virus serotype 2 inverted
   2238..2289    -  misc_feature   bom (fragment): basis of mobility region from pBR322
   2308..2763    +  rep_origin     f1 ori (sequence partly withheld): f1 bacteriophage origin of replication; arrow indicates direction of (+) strand synthesis
   2764..2813    -  misc_feature   bom (fragment): basis of mobility region from pBR322
   2915..2950    -  CDS            rop (fragment): Rop protein, which maintains plasmids at low copy number; rop
   3045..3149    +  promoter       AmpR promoter: bla
   3150..4010    +  CDS            AmpR: β-lactamase; bla; confers resistance to ampicillin, carbenicillin, and related antibiotics
   4181..4769    +  rep_origin     ori: high-copy-number ColE1/pMB1/pBR322/pUC origin of replication
>Addgene plasmid #191713 | AiP12421 - pAAV-AiE0444h-minBG-SYFP2-WPRE3-BGHpA (Alias: CN2421) | addgene full sequence | sequence record 376664 | Addgene NGS Result
CCTGCAGGCAGCTGCGCGCTCGCTCGCTCACTGAGGCCGCCCGGGCGTCGGGCGACCTTTGGTCGCCCGG
CCTCAGTGAGCGAGCGAGCGCGCAGAGAGGGAGTGGCCAACTCCATCACTAGGGGTTCCTGCGGCCGCAC
GCGTGACTCTACCTGCTGTAAAGGCAAATGAATGATCCTTTGATTAAAAGGCACTCTACAGAGCGGCACA
GGCACAGACAGAAACCTAGGGAAAGGCAAAGAGGAGTGAAAACTGGAGGCTTCCTTTCCATCCTGTCGTC
AAGAGCAAGAGACCATCGTCAGGACCTCTCTGGAGAGAGTCAGAGCCTGGGCCACCCCCTTCCACCTTGT
GTTCCCGTGTCGTGTCGGGTCCTACTCCTCCCATTTCTTTGCCCCTGAAGTGCTGAGAGGGGGAGAGGGT
GGAGCCCAGCCCTCCCCCTGCCCACTCTAGCTGTCAATCTGCTGTCTGGCAGAAAGACATGAAGCCTCGT
GACAACTGTGGGCAACTTTCCCCTGCCCCGCCTCCCGCCCCTGCCCTGCCCTCTTCCCCTCTGCTCCCTG
TCAATGCTCTTCTCACTCTGCTCTGGGTCTCCCTTCCGTCCCTCCCTCTCTCCCTCCCTCCCTTCCTTCT
TCTTTCCTCTGCTTCTCTTTGTCATCTCTTCCAATCCTCACATCTGATAAGCCTGTATACCCTCATAAGA
TTCCTAATTGTGGGATATGCTTTTAAGCGTCCATCCAGGCCAAGATCTGAGCTCGGGCTGGGCATAAAAG
TCAGGGCAGAGCCATCTATTGCTTACATTTGCTTCTGGGATCCAGATCTTTCGAAGCTAGCGCTACCGGT
CGCCACCATGGTGAGCAAGGGCGAGGAGCTGTTCACCGGGGTGGTGCCCATCCTGGTCGAGCTGGACGGC
GACGTAAACGGCCACAAGTTCAGCGTGTCCGGCGAGGGCGAGGGCGATGCCACCTACGGCAAGCTGACCC
TGAAGCTGATCTGCACCACCGGCAAGCTGCCCGTGCCCTGGCCCACCCTCGTGACCACCCTGGGCTACGG
CGTGCAGTGCTTCGCCCGCTACCCCGACCACATGAAGCAGCACGACTTCTTCAAGTCCGCCATGCCCGAA
GGCTACGTCCAGGAGCGCACCATCTTCTTCAAGGACGACGGCAACTACAAGACCCGCGCCGAGGTGAAGT
TCGAGGGCGACACCCTGGTGAACCGCATCGAGCTGAAGGGCATCGACTTCAAGGAGGACGGCAACATCCT
GGGGCACAAGCTGGAGTACAACTACAACAGCCACAACGTCTATATCACCGCCGACAAGCAGAAGAACGGC
ATCAAGGCCAACTTCAAGATCCGCCACAACATCGAGGACGGCGGCGTGCAGCTCGCCGACCACTACCAGC
AGAACACCCCCATCGGCGACGGCCCCGTGCTGCTGCCCGACAACCACTACCTGAGCTACCAGTCCAAGCT
GAGCAAAGACCCCAACGAGAAGCGCGATCACATGGTCCTGCTGGAGTTCGTGACCGCCGCCGGGATCACT
CTCGGCATGGACGAGCTGTACAAGTAAGTCGACGGCGCGCCGCGGCCGCGAATTCGATATCATAATCAAC
CTCTGGATTACAAAATTTGTGAAAGATTGACTGGTATTCTTAACTATGTTGCTCCTTTTACGCTATGTGG
ATACGCTGCTTTAATGCCTTTGTATCATGCTATTGCTTCCCGTATGGCTTTCATTTTCTCCTCCTTGTAT
AAATCCTGGTTAGTTCTTGCCACGGCGGAACTCATCGCCGCCTGCCTTGCCCGCTGCTGGACAGGGGCTC
GGCTGTTGGGCACTGACAATTCCGTGGCTCGAGAGATCTTCGACTGTGCCTTCTAGTTGCCAGCCATCTG
TTGTTTGCCCCTCCCCCGTGCCTTCCTTGACCCTGGAAGGTGCCACTCCCACTGTCCTTTCCTAATAAAA
TGAGGAAATTGCATCGCATTGTCTGAGTAGGTGTCATTCTATTCTGGGGGGTGGGGTGGGGCAGGACAGC
AAGGGGGAGGATTGGGAAGACAATAGCAGGCATGAGATCTCACGTGCGGACCGAGCGGCCGCAGGAACCC
CTAGTGATGGAGTTGGCCACTCCCTCTCTGCGCGCTCGCTCGCTCACTGAGGCCGGGCGACCAAAGGTCG
CCCGACGCCCGGGCTTTGCCCGGGCGGCCTCAGTGAGCGAGCGAGCGCGCAGCTGCCTGCAGGGGCGCCT
GATGCGGTATTTTCTCCTTACGCATCTGTGCGGTATTTCACACCGCATA
[95 nt withheld, positions 2290-2384]
T
[46 nt withheld, positions 2386-2431]
C
[141 nt withheld, positions 2433-2573]
CCTTTGACGTTGGAGTCCACGTTCTTT
[37 nt withheld, positions 2601-2637]
ACTCTATCTCGGGCTATTCTTTTGATTTATAAGGGATTTTGCCGATTTCGGTCTATTGGTTAAAAAATGA
GCTGATTTAACAAAAATTTAACGCGAATTTTAACAAAATATTAACGTTTACAATTTTATGGTGCACTCTC
AGTACAATCTGCTCTGATGCCGCATAGTTAAGCCAGCCCCGACACCCGCCAACACCCGCTGACGCGCCCT
GACGGGCTTGTCTGCTCCCGGCATCCGCTTACAGACAAGCTGTGACCGTCTCCGGGAGCTGCATGTGTCA
GAGGTTTTCACCGTCATCACCGAAACGCGCGAGACGAAAGGGCCTCGTGATACGCCTATTTTTATAGGTT
AATGTCATGATAATAATGGTTTCTTAGACGTCAGGTGGCACTTTTCGGGGAAATGTGCGCGGAACCCCTA
TTTGTTTATTTTTCTAAATACATTCAAATATGTATCCGCTCATGAGACAATAACCCTGATAAATGCTTCA
ATAATATTGAAAAAGGAAGAGTATGAGTATTCAACATTTCCGTGTCGCCCTTATTCCCTTTTTTGCGGCA
TTTTGCCTTCCTGTTTTTGCTCACCCAGAAACGCTGGTGAAAGTAAAAGATGCTGAAGATCAGTTGGGTG
CACGAGTGGGTTACATCGAACTGGATCTCAACAGCGGTAAGATCCTTGAGAGTTTTCGCCCCGAAGAACG
TTTTCCAATGATGAGCACTTTTAAAGTTCTGCTATGTGGCGCGGTATTATCCCGTATTGACGCCGGGCAA
GAGCAACTCGGTCGCCGCATACACTATTCTCAGAATGACTTGGTTGAGTACTCACCAGTCACAGAAAAGC
ATCTTACGGATGGCATGACAGTAAGAGAATTATGCAGTGCTGCCATAACCATGAGTGATAACACTGCGGC
CAACTTACTTCTGACAACGATCGGAGGACCGAAGGAGCTAACCGCTTTTTTGCACAACATGGGGGATCAT
GTAACTCGCCTTGATCGTTGGGAACCGGAGCTGAATGAAGCCATACCAAACGACGAGCGTGACACCACGA
TGCCTGTAGCAATGGCAACAACGTTGCGCAAACTATTAACTGGCGAACTACTTACTCTAGCTTCCCGGCA
ACAATTAATAGACTGGATGGAGGCGGATAAAGTTGCAGGACCACTTCTGCGCTCGGCCCTTCCGGCTGGC
TGGTTTATTGCTGATAAATCTGGAGCCGGTGAGCGTGGGTCTCGCGGTATCATTGCAGCACTGGGGCCAG
ATGGTAAGCCCTCCCGTATCGTAGTTATCTACACGACGGGGAGTCAGGCAACTATGGATGAACGAAATAG
ACAGATCGCTGAGATAGGTGCCTCACTGATTAAGCATTGGTAACTGTCAGACCAAGTTTACTCATATATA
CTTTAGATTGATTTAAAACTTCATTTTTAATTTAAAAGGATCTAGGTGAAGATCCTTTTTGATAATCTCA
TGACCAAAATCCCTTAACGTGAGTTTTCGTTCCACTGAGCGTCAGACCCCGTAGAAAAGATCAAAGGATC
TTCTTGAGATCCTTTTTTTCTGCGCGTAATCTGCTGCTTGCAAACAAAAAAACCACCGCTACCAGCGGTG
GTTTGTTTGCCGGATCAAGAGCTACCAACTCTTTTTCCGAAGGTAACTGGCTTCAGCAGAGCGCAGATAC
CAAATACTGTTCTTCTAGTGTAGCCGTAGTTAGGCCACCACTTCAAGAACTCTGTAGCACCGCCTACATA
CCTCGCTCTGCTAATCCTGTTACCAGTGGCTGCTGCCAGTGGCGATAAGTCGTGTCTTACCGGGTTGGAC
TCAAGACGATAGTTACCGGATAAGGCGCAGCGGTCGGGCTGAACGGGGGGTTCGTGCACACAGCCCAGCT
TGGAGCGAACGACCTACACCGAACTGAGATACCTACAGCGTGAGCTATGAGAAAGCGCCACGCTTCCCGA
AGGGAGAAAGGCGGACAGGTATCCGGTAAGCGGCAGGGTCGGAACAGGAGAGCGCACGAGGGAGCTTCCA
GGGGGAAACGCCTGGTATCTTTATAGTCCTGTCGGGTTTCGCCACCTCTGACTTGAGCGTCGATTTTTGT
GATGCTCGTCAGGGGGGCGGAGCCTATGGAAAAACGCCAGCAACGCGGCCTTTTTACGGTTCCTGGCCTT
TTGCTGGCCTTTTGCTCACATGT
